>Addgene plasmid #100615 | YCe1695 HC_Kan_RFP-p7 | depositor full sequence | sequence record 189532 | YCe1695 HC_Kan_RFP-p7 sequence 2939 bps
ACGTCTCGCAGCAGAGACCGAATTCGCGGCCGCTTCTAGAGCAATACGCAAACCGCCTCTCCCCGCGCGT
TGGCCGATTCATTAATGCAGCTGGCACGACAGGTTTCCCGACTGGAAAGCGGGCAGTGAGCGCAACGCAA
TTAATGTGAGTTAGCTCACTCATTAGGCACCCCAGGCTTTACACTTTATGCTTCCGGCTCGTATGTTGTG
TGGAATTGTGAGCGGATAACAATTTCACACATACTAGAGAAAGAGGAGAAATACTAGATGGCTTCCTCCG
AAGACGTTATCAAAGAGTTCATGCGTTTCAAAGTTCGTATGGAAGGTTCCGTTAACGGTCACGAGTTCGA
AATCGAAGGTGAAGGTGAAGGTCGTCCGTACGAAGGTACCCAGACCGCTAAACTGAAAGTTACCAAAGGT
GGTCCGCTGCCGTTCGCTTGGGACATCCTGTCCCCGCAGTTCCAGTACGGTTCCAAAGCTTACGTTAAAC
ACCCGGCTGACATCCCGGACTACCTGAAACTGTCCTTCCCGGAAGGTTTCAAATGGGAACGTGTTATGAA
CTTCGAAGACGGTGGTGTTGTTACCGTTACCCAGGACTCCTCCCTGCAAGACGGTGAGTTCATCTACAAA
GTTAAACTGCGTGGTACCAACTTCCCGTCCGACGGTCCGGTTATGCAGAAAAAAACCATGGGTTGGGAAG
CTTCCACCGAACGTATGTACCCGGAAGACGGTGCTCTGAAAGGTGAAATCAAAATGCGTCTGAAACTGAA
AGACGGTGGTCACTACGACGCTGAAGTTAAAACCACCTACATGGCTAAAAAACCGGTTCAGCTGCCGGGT
GCTTACAAAACCGACATCAAACTGGACATCACCTCCCACAACGAAGACTACACCATCGTTGAACAGTACG
AACGTGCTGAAGGTCGTCACTCCACCGGTGCTTAATAACGCTGATAGTGCTAGTGTAGATCGCTACTAGA
GCCAGGCATCAAATAAAACGAAAGGCTCAGTCGAAAGACTGGGCCTTTCGTTTTATCTGTTGTTTGTCGG
TGAACGCTCTCTACTAGAGTCACACTGGCTCACCTTCGGGTGGGCCTTTCTGCGTTTATATACTAGTAGC
GGCCGCTGCAGGGTCTCTAGGCCGAGACGAAGACGAATTCTCTAGATATCGCTCAATACTGACCATTTAA
ATCATACCTGACCTCCATAGCAGAAAGTCAAAAGCCTCCGACCGGAGGCTTTTGACTTGATCGGCACGTA
AGAGGTTCCAACTTTCACCATAATGAAATAAGATCACTACCGGGCGTATTTTTTGAGTTATCGAGATTTT
CAGGAGCTAAGGAAGCTAAAATGAGCCATATTCAACGGGAAACGTCTTGCTCGAGGCCGCGATTAAATTC
CAACATGGATGCTGATTTATATGGGTATAAATGGGCTCGCGATAATGTCGGGCAATCAGGTGCGACAATC
TATCGATTGTATGGGAAGCCCGATGCGCCAGAGTTGTTTCTGAAACATGGCAAAGGTAGCGTTGCCAATG
ATGTTACAGATGAGATGGTCAGGCTAAACTGGCTGACGGAATTTATGCCTCTTCCGACCATCAAGCATTT
TATCCGTACTCCTGATGATGCATGGTTACTCACCACTGCGATCCCAGGGAAAACAGCATTCCAGGTATTA
GAAGAATATCCTGATTCAGGTGAAAATATTGTTGATGCGCTGGCAGTGTTCCTGCGCCGGTTGCATTCGA
TTCCTGTTTGTAATTGTCCTTTTAACGGCGATCGCGTATTTCGTCTCGCTCAGGCGCAATCACGAATGAA
TAACGGTTTGGTTGGTGCGAGTGATTTTGATGACGAGCGTAATGGCTGGCCTGTTGAACAAGTCTGGAAA
GAAATGCATAAGCTTTTGCCATTCTCACCGGATTCAGTCGTCACTCATGGTGATTTCTCACTTGATAACC
TTATTTTTGACGAGGGGAAATTAATAGGTTGTATTGATGTTGGACGAGTCGGAATCGCAGACCGATACCA
GGATCTTGCCATCCTATGGAACTGCCTCGGTGAGTTTTCTCCTTCATTACAGAAACGGCTTTTTCAAAAA
TATGGTATTGATAATCCTGATATGAATAAATTGCAGTTTCACTTGATGCTCGATGAGTTTTTCTAATGAG
GGCCCAAATGTAATCACCTGGCTCACCTTCGGGTGGGCCTTTCTGCGTTGCTGGCGTTTTTCCATAGGCT
CCGCCCCCCTGACGAGCATCACAAAAATCGATGCTCAAGTCAGAGGTGGCGAAACCCGACAGGACTATAA
AGATACCAGGCGTTTCCCCCTGGAAGCTCCCTCGTGCGCTCTCCTGTTCCGACCCTGCCGCTTACCGGAT
ACCTGTCCGCCTTTCTCCCTTCGGGAAGCGTGGCGCTTTCTCATAGCTCACGCTGTAGGTATCTCAGTTC
GGTGTAGGTCGTTCGCTCCAAGCTGGGCTGTGTGCACGAACCCCCCGTTCAGCCCGACCGCTGCGCCTTA
TCCGGTAACTATCGTCTTGAGTCCAACCCGGTAAGACACGACTTATCGCCACTGGCAGCAGCCACTGGTA
ACAGGATTAGCAGAGCGAGGTATGTAGGCGGTGCTACAGAGTTCTTGAAGTGGTGGCCTAACTACGGCTA
CACTAGAAGAACAGTATTTGGTATCTGCGCTCTGCTGAAGCCAGTTACCTCGGAAAAAGAGTTGGTAGCT
CTTGATCCGGCAAACAAACCACCGCTGGTAGCGGTGGTTTTTTTGTTTGCAAGCAGCAGATTACGCGCAG
AAAAAAAGGATCTCAAGAAGATCCTTTGATTTTCTACCGAAGAAAGGCCCACCCGTGAAGGTGAGCCAGT
GAGTTGATTGCAGTCCAGTTACGCTGGAGTCTGAGGCTCGTCCTGAATGATATCAAGCTTGAATTCGTT
Features (pLannotate 1.2.2; 15 found; start..end, strand, type, name):
     20..41      +  misc_feature   BioBrick prefix: BioBrick prefix for parts that do not start with "ATG"
     42..129     +  CDS            lacI (fragment): lac repressor; lacI; The lac repressor binds to the lac operator to inhibit transcription in E. coli. This inhibition can be relieved by adding lactose or isopropyl-β-D-thiogalactopyranoside (IPTG).
    142..163     +  protein_bind   CAP binding site: CAP binding activates transcription in the presence of cAMP. E. coli catabolite activator protein
    178..208     +  promoter       lac promoter: promoter for the E. coli lac operon
    216..232     +  protein_bind   lac operator: The lac repressor binds to the lac operator to inhibit transcription in E. coli. This inhibition can be relieved by adding lactose or isopropyl-β-D-thiogalactopyranoside (IPTG). lac repressor encoded by lacI
    268..942     +  CDS            mRFP1: mRFP1 is a basic (constitutively fluorescent) red fluorescent protein published in 2002, derived from Discosoma sp.. It is reported to be a somewhat slowly-maturing monomer with low acid sensitivity.
    990..1061    +  terminator     rrnB T1 terminator: transcription terminator T1 from the E. coli rrnB gene
   1077..1104    +  terminator     T7Te terminator: phage T7 early transcription terminator
   1111..1131    +  misc_feature   BioBrick suffix: universal suffix for all parts
   1216..1247    +  terminator     tonB terminator: bidirectional E. coli tonB-P14 transcription terminator
   1248..1350    +  promoter       cat promoter: promoter of the E. coli cat gene encoding chloramphenicol acetyltransferase
   1351..2166    +  CDS            KanR: aminoglycoside phosphotransferase; aph(3')-Ia; confers resistance to kanamycin in bacteria or G418 (Geneticin®) in eukaryotes
   2190..2217    +  terminator     T7Te terminator: phage T7 early transcription terminator
   2229..2816    -  rep_origin     ori: high-copy-number ColE1/pMB1/pBR322/pUC origin of replication
   2838..2867    -  terminator     T3Te terminator: phage T3 early transcription terminator
