>Addgene plasmid #100615 | YCe1695 HC_Kan_RFP-p7 | addgene full sequence | sequence record 192647 | Addgene NGS Result
ACGTCTCGCAGCAGAGACCGAATTCGCGGCCGCTTCTAGAGCAATACGCAAACCGCCTCTCCCCGCGCGT
TGGCCGATTCATTAATGCAGCTGGCACGACAGGTTTCCCGACTGGAAAGCGGGCAGTGAGCGCAACGCAA
TTAATGTGAGTTAGCTCACTCATTAGGCACCCCAGGCTTTACACTTTATGCTTCCGGCTCGTATGTTGTG
TGGAATTGTGAGCGGATAACAATTTCACACATACTAGAGAAAGAGGAGAAATACTAGATGGCTTCCTCCG
AAGACGTTATCAAAGAGTTCATGCGTTTCAAAGTTCGTATGGAAGGTTCCGTTAACGGTCACGAGTTCGA
AATCGAAGGTGAAGGTGAAGGTCGTCCGTACGAAGGTACCCAGACCGCTAAACTGAAAGTTACCAAAGGT
GGTCCGCTGCCGTTCGCTTGGGACATCCTGTCCCCGCAGTTCCAGTACGGTTCCAAAGCTTACGTTAAAC
ACCCGGCTGACATCCCGGACTACCTGAAACTGTCCTTCCCGGAAGGTTTCAAATGGGAACGTGTTATGAA
CTTCGAAGACGGTGGTGTTGTTACCGTTACCCAGGACTCCTCCCTGCAAGACGGTGAGTTCATCTACAAA
GTTAAACTGCGTGGTACCAACTTCCCGTCCGACGGTCCGGTTATGCAGAAAAAAACCATGGGTTGGGAAG
CTTCCACCGAACGTATGTACCCGGAAGACGGTGCTCTGAAAGGTGAAATCAAAATGCGTCTGAAACTGAA
AGACGGTGGTCACTACGACGCTGAAGTTAAAACCACCTACATGGCTAAAAAACCGGTTCAGCTGCCGGGT
GCTTACAAAACCGACATCAAACTGGACATCACCTCCCACAACGAAGACTACACCATCGTTGAACAGTACG
AACGTGCTGAAGGTCGTCACTCCACCGGTGCTTAATAACGCTGATAGTGCTAGTGTAGATCGCTACTAGA
GCCAGGCATCAAATAAAACGAAAGGCTCAGTCGAAAGACTGGGCCTTTCGTTTTATCTGTTGTTTGTCGG
TGAACGCTCTCTACTAGAGTCACACTGGCTCACCTTCGGGTGGGCCTTTCTGCGTTTATATACTAGTAGC
GGCCGCTGCAGGGTCTCTAGGCCGAGACGAAGACGAATTCTCTAGATATCGCTCAATACTGACCATTTAA
ATCATACCTGACCTCCATAGCAGAAAGTCAAAAGCCTCCGACCGGAGGCTTTTGACTTGATCGGCACGTA
AGAGGTTCCAACTTTCACCATAATGAAATAAGATCACTACCGGGCGTATTTTTTGAGTTATCGAGATTTT
CAGGAGCTAAGGAAGCTAAAATGAGCCATATTCAACGGGAAACGTCTTGCTCGAGGCCGCGATTAAATTC
CAACATGGATGCTGATTTATATGGGTATAAATGGGCTCGCGATAATGTCGGGCAATCAGGTGCGACAATC
TATCGATTGTATGGGAAGCCCGATGCGCCAGAGTTGTTTCTGAAACATGGCAAAGGTAGCGTTGCCAATG
ATGTTACAGATGAGATGGTCAGGCTAAACTGGCTGACGGAATTTATGCCTCTTCCGACCATCAAGCATTT
TATCCGTACTCCTGATGATGCATGGTTACTCACCACTGCGATCCCAGGGAAAACAGCATTCCAGGTATTA
GAAGAATATCCTGATTCAGGTGAAAATATTGTTGATGCGCTGGCAGTGTTCCTGCGCCGGTTGCATTCGA
TTCCTGTTTGTAATTGTCCTTTTAACGGCGATCGCGTATTTCGTCTCGCTCAGGCGCAATCACGAATGAA
TAACGGTTTGGTTGGTGCGAGTGATTTTGATGACGAGCGTAATGGCTGGCCTGTTGAACAAGTCTGGAAA
GAAATGCATAAGCTTTTGCCATTCTCACCGGATTCAGTCGTCACTCATGGTGATTTCTCACTTGATAACC
TTATTTTTGACGAGGGGAAATTAATAGGTTGTATTGATGTTGGACGAGTCGGAATCGCAGACCGATACCA
GGATCTTGCCATCCTATGGAACTGCCTCGGTGAGTTTTCTCCTTCATTACAGAAACGGCTTTTTCAAAAA
TATGGTATTGATAATCCTGATATGAATAAATTGCAGTTTCACTTGATGCTCGATGAGTTTTTCTGAGGGC
CCAAATGTAATCACCTGGCTCACCTTCGGGTGGGCCTTTCTGCGTTGCTGGCGTTTTTCCATAGGCTCCG
CCCCCCTGACGAGCATCACAAAAATCGATGCTCAAGTCAGAGGTGGCGAAACCCGACAGGACTATAAAGA
TACCAGGCGTTTCCCCCTGGAAGCTCCCTCGTGCGCTCTCCTGTTCCGACCCTGCCGCTTACCGGATACC
TGTCCGCCTTTCTCCCTTCGGGAAGCGTGGCGCTTTCTCATAGCTCACGCTGTAGGTATCTCAGTTCGGT
GTAGGTCGTTCGCTCCAAGCTGGGCTGTGTGCACGAACCCCCCGTTCAGCCCGACCGCTGCGCCTTATCC
GGTAACTATCGTCTTGAGTCCAACCCGGTAAGACACGACTTATCGCCACTGGCAGCAGCCACTGGTAACA
GGATTAGCAGAGCGAGGTATGTAGGCGGTGCTACAGAGTTCTTGAAGTGGTGGCCTAACTACGGCTACAC
TAGAAGAACAGTATTTGGTATCTGCGCTCTGCTGAAGCCAGTTACCTCGGAAAAAGAGTTGGTAGCTCTT
GATCCGGCAAACAAACCACCGCTGGTAGCGGTGGTTTTTTTGTTTGCAAGCAGCAGATTACGCGCAGAAA
AAAAGGATCTCAAGAAGATCCTTTGATTTTCTACCGAAGAAAGGCCCACCCGTGAAGGTGAGCCAGTGAG
TTGATTGCAGTCCAGTTACGCTGGAGTCTGAGGCTCGTCCTGAATGATATCAAGCTTGAATTCGT
Features (pLannotate 1.2.2; 15 found; start..end, strand, type, name):
     20..41      +  misc_feature   BioBrick prefix: BioBrick prefix for parts that do not start with "ATG"
     42..129     +  CDS            lacI (fragment): lac repressor; lacI; The lac repressor binds to the lac operator to inhibit transcription in E. coli. This inhibition can be relieved by adding lactose or isopropyl-β-D-thiogalactopyranoside (IPTG).
    142..163     +  protein_bind   CAP binding site: CAP binding activates transcription in the presence of cAMP. E. coli catabolite activator protein
    178..208     +  promoter       lac promoter: promoter for the E. coli lac operon
    216..232     +  protein_bind   lac operator: The lac repressor binds to the lac operator to inhibit transcription in E. coli. This inhibition can be relieved by adding lactose or isopropyl-β-D-thiogalactopyranoside (IPTG). lac repressor encoded by lacI
    268..942     +  CDS            mRFP1: mRFP1 is a basic (constitutively fluorescent) red fluorescent protein published in 2002, derived from Discosoma sp.. It is reported to be a somewhat slowly-maturing monomer with low acid sensitivity.
    990..1061    +  terminator     rrnB T1 terminator: transcription terminator T1 from the E. coli rrnB gene
   1077..1104    +  terminator     T7Te terminator: phage T7 early transcription terminator
   1111..1131    +  misc_feature   BioBrick suffix: universal suffix for all parts
   1216..1247    +  terminator     tonB terminator: bidirectional E. coli tonB-P14 transcription terminator
   1248..1350    +  promoter       cat promoter: promoter of the E. coli cat gene encoding chloramphenicol acetyltransferase
   1351..2164    +  CDS            KanR (fragment): aminoglycoside phosphotransferase; aph(3')-Ia; confers resistance to kanamycin in bacteria or G418 (Geneticin®) in eukaryotes
   2187..2214    +  terminator     T7Te terminator: phage T7 early transcription terminator
   2226..2813    -  rep_origin     ori: high-copy-number ColE1/pMB1/pBR322/pUC origin of replication
   2835..2864    -  terminator     T3Te terminator: phage T3 early transcription terminator
