[The description below was written by a language model from this plasmid's Addgene catalogue record and pLannotate feature annotations shown in this document.]
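Description:
YCe1695 HC_Kan_RFP-p7 is an empty part-entry ("domestication") vector for position 7 of the EMMA (Extensible Mammalian Modular Assembly) toolkit, built on the pSMART HC_Kan backbone and classed as a synthetic biology vector. It is a small plasmid of about 2.9 kb that is propagated in E. coli from a high-copy ColE1/pUC-type origin and selected with kanamycin through an aph(3')-Ia aminoglycoside phosphotransferase gene, annotated as driven by the cat promoter. Several transcription terminators (tonB, T7Te, T3Te) flank the marker, origin and cloning region, which insulates the insert from read-through transcription to and from the backbone.

The cloning site is occupied by a bacterial mRFP1 dropout cassette carried between BioBrick prefix and suffix sequences. It consists of a residual lacI fragment, a CAP binding site, the lac promoter and operator, the mRFP1 coding sequence, and rrnB T1 and T7Te terminators. According to the depositor, a new DNA fragment is inserted by a BsaI Golden Gate reaction that replaces the RFP gene, so loss of red fluorescence would be expected to mark recombinant colonies. The resulting plasmid carries the part flanked by BsmBI sites and the fusion sites specific to EMMA position 7, ready for release into later assemblies of mammalian expression vectors. The restriction and fusion sites themselves are not annotated in the feature tables, and the record does not say which functional category position 7 represents. The depositor and sequencing-derived records have the same feature layout and differ by only a few nucleotides, around the end of the kanamycin resistance gene.
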