Addgene plasmid #100615: YCe1695 HC_Kan_RFP-p7
Purpose: (Empty Backbone) EMMA toolkit part-entry vector position 7
Depositing lab: Yizhi Cai. Depositing organization: University of Edinburgh. Publication: EMMA: An Extensible Mammalian Modular Assembly Toolkit for the Rapid Design and Production of Diverse Expression Vectors. Martella A, Matjusaitis M, Auxillos J, Pollard SM, Cai Y. ACS Synth Biol. 2017 Apr 24. doi: 10.1021/acssynbio.7b00016. PubMed 28418644.
Backbone
  Vector backbone: pSMART HC_Kan
  Vector type: Synthetic Biology
Growth in bacteria
  Bacterial resistance: Kanamycin, 50 μg/mL
  Growth temperature: 37°C
  Growth strain: DH5alpha
  Copy number: High Copy
Gene/Insert
  Gene/Insert name: None
Terms and licenses: Academic/Nonprofit Terms; Industry Terms: Not Available to Industry
Depositor comments: It is used to standardize new parts for EMMA toolkit. New DNA fragments (parts) are cloned into this plasmid replacing the RFP gene through a BsaI Golden Gate reaction. The resulting plasmid will have the part flanked by BsmBI sites and the fusion sites corresponding to position 7 of EMMA platform.
How to cite: YCe1695 HC_Kan_RFP-p7 was a gift from Yizhi Cai (Addgene plasmid # 100615 ; http://n2t.net/addgene:100615 ; RRID:Addgene_100615)
